Addgene plasmid #63202: pAV10.K3.loxP
Purpose: (Empty Backbone) pCACS backbone (Amp), SpHIS5, contains an RFP flanked by BsaI sites with CAGT & TTTT overhangs for TU assembly using yGG. LoxP flanked TU. Integration into YKL162C-A (NotI).
Depositing lab: Jef Boeke. Depositing organization: Johns Hopkins University and School of Medicine. Publication: Yeast Golden Gate (yGG) for the Efficient Assembly of S. cerevisiae Transcription Units. Agmon N, Mitchell LA, Cai Y, Ikushima S, Chuang J, Zheng A, Choi WJ, Martin JA, Caravelli K, Stracquadanio G, Boeke JD. ACS Synth Biol. 2015 Jul 17;4(7):853-9. doi: 10.1021/sb500372z. Epub 2015 Mar 23. PubMed 25756291.
Backbone
  Vector backbone: pCACS
  Backbone size (bp): 4500
  Modifications to backbone: BsaI and BsmBI sites removed from backbone, RFP cloned into the MCS, flanked by BsaI sites for cloning TUs using yGG assmebly, TU flanked with loxP sites.
  Vector type: Bacterial Expression, Yeast Expression, Synthetic Biology
  Selectable markers: SpHIS5
Growth in bacteria
  Bacterial resistance: Ampicillin, 100 μg/mL
  Growth temperature: 37°C
  Growth strain: Top10
  Growth instructions: Grows as red/pink colonies
  Copy number: Unknown
Gene/Insert
  Cloning method: Restriction Enzyme
Terms and licenses: Academic/Nonprofit Terms; Industry Terms: Not Available to Industry
How to cite: pAV10.K3.loxP was a gift from Jef Boeke (Addgene plasmid # 63202 ; http://n2t.net/addgene:63202 ; RRID:Addgene_63202)
