[The description below was written by a language model from this plasmid's Addgene catalogue record and pLannotate feature annotations shown in this document.]
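Description:
pAV10.K3.loxP is an empty acceptor vector for yeast Golden Gate (yGG) assembly of Saccharomyces cerevisiae transcription units (TUs), built on the pCACS backbone from which native BsaI and BsmBI sites have been removed. It is propagated in E. coli through a high-copy ColE1/pUC-type origin and an ampicillin resistance gene, which the annotation places next to a cat promoter, with several bacterial terminators (lambda t0, his operon and a putative terminator) insulating the backbone. No yeast replication origin is annotated, consistent with its stated role as an integrating vector: NotI digestion releases a fragment targeted to the YKL162C-A locus. The PIR1 and CIS3 fragments that the automated annotation finds on either side of the payload probably represent the genomic homology arms for this locus rather than functional coding sequences, although the record does not say so explicitly.

Between these arms sit two modules. The yeast selectable marker is Schizosaccharomyces pombe his5, driven by the Ashbya gossypii TEF promoter and terminator, which complements histidine auxotrophy (his3) in S. cerevisiae. Next to it is a cloning cassette consisting of mRFP1 expressed from a lac promoter/operator, flanked by BsaI sites that leave CAGT and TTTT overhangs. Uncut plasmid gives red or pink bacterial colonies, so replacement of the RFP by an assembled promoter–coding sequence–terminator unit can be screened by loss of colour. Two loxP sites bracket this position but not the his5 marker, so the integrated TU can be excised or otherwise rearranged by Cre recombinase. The annotated sequence is 5,541 nt, compared with a listed backbone size of about 4,500 bp.
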