Features (pLannotate 1.2.2; 19 found; start..end, strand, type, name):
    232..820     -  rep_origin     ori: high-copy-number ColE1/pMB1/pBR322/pUC origin of replication
   1003..1097    -  terminator     lambda t0 terminator: transcription terminator from phage lambda
   1115..1975    +  CDS            AmpR: β-lactamase; bla; confers resistance to ampicillin, carbenicillin, and related antibiotics
   1985..2082    -  promoter       cat promoter: promoter of the E. coli cat gene encoding chloramphenicol acetyltransferase
   2168..2211    -  terminator     bacterial terminator: putative bacterial transcription terminator
   2245..2346    -  CDS            PIR1 (fragment): PIR1_YEAST - Also known as CCW6. Experimental evidence at protein level: Swiss-Prot protein existence level 1. Component of the outer cell wall layer. Required for stability of the cell wall and for optimal growth. Required for resistance against several antifungal and cell wall-perturbing agents and for tolerance to heat shock. From Saccharomyces cerevisiae (strain ATCC 204508 / S288c) (Baker's yeast).
   2345..2494    -  CDS            CIS3 (fragment): CIS3_YEAST - Also known as CCW11, CCW5, PIR4, SCW8. Experimental evidence at protein level: Swiss-Prot protein existence level 1. Component of the outer cell wall layer. Required for stability of the cell wall and for optimal growth. Required for resistance against several antifungal and cell wall-perturbing agents. From Saccharomyces cerevisiae (strain ATCC 204508 / S288c) (Baker's yeast).
   2708..3051    +  promoter       TEF promoter: Ashbya gossypii TEF promoter
   3052..3705    +  CDS            S. pombe his5: imidazoleglycerol-phosphate dehydratase, required for histidine biosynthesis; Schizosaccharomyces pombe his5; yeast auxotrophic marker; corresponds to S. cerevisiae HIS3
   3711..3908    +  terminator     TEF terminator: Ashbya gossypii TEF terminator
   3947..3980    -  protein_bind   loxP: Cre-mediated recombination occurs in the 8-bp core sequence (GCATACAT). Cre recombinase
   4037..4711    -  CDS            mRFP1: mRFP1 is a basic (constitutively fluorescent) red fluorescent protein published in 2002, derived from Discosoma sp.. It is reported to be a somewhat slowly-maturing monomer with low acid sensitivity.
   4747..4763    -  protein_bind   lac operator: The lac repressor binds to the lac operator to inhibit transcription in E. coli. This inhibition can be relieved by adding lactose or isopropyl-β-D-thiogalactopyranoside (IPTG). lac repressor encoded by lacI
   4771..4801    -  promoter       lac promoter: promoter for the E. coli lac operon
   4816..4837    -  protein_bind   CAP binding site: CAP binding activates transcription in the presence of cAMP. E. coli catabolite activator protein
   4850..4939    -  CDS            lacI (fragment): lac repressor; lacI; The lac repressor binds to the lac operator to inhibit transcription in E. coli. This inhibition can be relieved by adding lactose or isopropyl-β-D-thiogalactopyranoside (IPTG).
   4949..4982    -  protein_bind   loxP: Cre-mediated recombination occurs in the 8-bp core sequence (GCATACAT). Cre recombinase
   4990..5109    -  CDS            CIS3 (fragment): CIS3_YEAST - Also known as CCW11, CCW5, PIR4, SCW8. Experimental evidence at protein level: Swiss-Prot protein existence level 1. Component of the outer cell wall layer. Required for stability of the cell wall and for optimal growth. Required for resistance against several antifungal and cell wall-perturbing agents. From Saccharomyces cerevisiae (strain ATCC 204508 / S288c) (Baker's yeast).
   5521..37      +  terminator     his operon terminator (across the origin): This putative transcriptin terminator from the E. coli his operon has a 2-bp deletion introduced during synthesis. Its efficiency has not been determined.
>Addgene plasmid #63202 | pAV10.K3.loxP | depositor full sequence | sequence record 104899 | pAV10.K3.loxP sequence 5541 bps
GTCACCACCCTGCCCTTTTTCTTTAAAACCGAAAAGATTACTTCGCGTTATGCAGGCTTCCTCGCTCACT
GACTCGCTGCGCTCGGTCGTTCGGCTGCGGCGAGCGGTATCAGCTCACTCAAAGGCGGTAATACGGTTAT
CCACAGAATCAGGGGATAACGCAGGAAAGAACATGTGAGCAAAAGGCCAGCAAAAGGCCAGGAACCGTAA
AAAGGCCGCGTTGCTGGCGTTTTTCCACAGGCTCCGCCCCCCTGACGAGCATCACAAAAATCGACGCTCA
AGTCAGAGGTGGCGAAACCCGACAGGACTATAAAGATACCAGGCGTTTCCCCCTGGAAGCTCCCTCGTGC
GCTCTCCTGTTCCGACCCTGCCGCTTACCGGATACCTGTCCGCCTTTCTCCCTTCGGGAAGCGTGGCGCT
TTCTCATAGCTCACGCTGTAGGTATCTCAGTTCGGTGTAGGTCGTTCGCTCCAAGCTGGGCTGTGTGCAC
GAACCCCCCGTTCAGCCCGACCGCTGCGCCTTATCCGGTAACTATCGTCTTGAGTCCAACCCGGTAAGAC
ACGACTTATCGCCACTGGCAGCAGCCACTGGTAACAGGATTAGCAGAGCGAGGTATGTAGGCGGTGCTAC
AGAGTTCTTGAAGTGGTGGCCTAACTACGGCTACACTAGAAGAACAGTATTTGGTATCTGCGCTCTGCTG
AAGCCAGTTACCTTCGGAAAAAGAGTTGGTAGCTCTTGATCCGGCAAACAAACCACCGCTGGTAGCGGTG
GTTTTTTTGTTTGCAAGCAGCAGATTACGCGCAGAAAAAAAGGATCTCAAGAAGATCCTTTGATCTTTTC
TACGGGGTCTGACGCTCAGTGGAACGAAAACTCACGTTAAGGGATTTTGGTCATGAGATTATCAAAAAGG
ATCTTCACCTAGATCCTTTTAAATTAAAAATGAAGTTTTAAATCAATCTAAAGTATATATGAGTAAACTT
GGTCTGACAGCTCGAGGCTTGGATTCTCACCAATAAAAAACGCCCGGCGGCAACCGAGCGTTCTGAACAA
ATCCAGATGGAGTTCTGAGGTCATTACTGGATCTATCAACAGGAGTCCAAGCGAGCTCGATATCATGAGT
ATTCAACATTTCCGTGTCGCCCTTATTCCCTTTTTTGCGGCATTTTGCCTTCCTGTTTTTGCTCACCCAG
AAACGCTGGTGAAAGTAAAAGATGCTGAAGATCAGTTGGGTGCACGAGTGGGTTACATCGAACTGGATCT
CAACAGCGGTAAGATCCTTGAGAGTTTTCGCCCCGAAGAACGTTTTCCAATGATGAGCACTTTTAAAGTT
CTGCTATGTGGCGCGGTATTATCCCGTATTGACGCCGGGCAAGAGCAACTCGGTCGCCGCATACACTATT
CTCAGAATGACTTGGTTGAGTACTCACCAGTCACAGAAAAGCATCTTACGGATGGCATGACAGTAAGAGA
ATTATGCAGTGCTGCCATAACCATGAGTGATAACACTGCGGCCAACTTACTTCTGACAACGATCGGAGGA
CCGAAGGAGCTAACCGCTTTTTTGCACAACATGGGGGATCATGTAACTCGCCTTGATCGTTGGGAACCGG
AGCTGAATGAAGCCATACCAAACGACGAGCGTGACACCACGATGCCTGTAGCAATGGCAACAACGTTGCG
CAAACTATTAACTGGCGAACTACTTACTCTAGCTTCCCGGCAACAATTAATAGACTGGATGGAGGCGGAT
AAAGTTGCAGGACCACTTCTGCGCTCGGCCCTTCCGGCTGGCTGGTTTATTGCTGATAAATCTGGAGCCG
GTGAGCGTGGATCTCGCGGTATCATTGCAGCACTGGGGCCAGATGGTAAGCCCTCCCGTATCGTAGTTAT
CTACACGACGGGGAGTCAGGCAACTATGGATGAACGAAATAGACAGATCGCTGAGATAGGTGCCTCACTG
ATTAAGCATTGGTAATTTCTCCATTTTAGCTTCCTTAGCTCCTGAAAATCTCGATAACTCAAAAAATACG
CCCGGTAGTGATCTTATTTCATTATGGTGAAAGTTGGAACCTCTTACGTGCCCGATCAACTCGAGTGCCA
CCTGACGTCTAAGAAACCATTATTATCATGACATTAACCTATAAAAATAGGCGTATCACGAGGCAGAATT
TCAGATAAAAAAAATCCTTAGCTTTCGCTAAGGATGATTTCTGGAATTCGCGGCCGCGTATCCTTGCGTT
CTCTAATCCTTTCGTCGTGTATATTGTAAAAACTGCTGAACGAGTATTGATAAAAGATATCTTGGCCACT
AAGGGGCAGATCCCCTTCTGGTGTGATAGACAACCCCAGGAGCATAGATAACACCAACTTGTGGTGGAGG
GTCATCGAATTGGAATTGTCTGTTGGCAACAGTAGAACAGATGCTGCCCTTGCTATCTGTCAAAATGCCG
CTCTTCAAAGTTACTTTCAAAGCGCTGTCACTGCTACGACAGCTTTTTTTTTAGAAACAGCAGCAATGCC
TTGACATGTAACGTAAGAAAAGAAAAAAGAGATGGCAGAAGAAATACTAAGCGATAACGGCAATGTAGAG
GTGCTTTTTTTATCGGAATAAATAGAGAAGTCAGTAACAGTGATTGCTGTGGCTCCCTCTTTAATCGTAT
CGGATCCTGTTTAGCTTGCCTCGTCCCCGCCGGGTCACCCGGCCAGCGACATGGAGGCCCAGAATACCCT
CCTTGACAGTCTTGACGTGCGCAGCTCAGGGGCATGATGTGACTGTCGCCCGTACATTTAGCCCATACAT
CCCCATGTATAATCATTTGCATCCATACATTTTGATGGCCGCACGGCGCGAAGCAAAAATTACGGCTCCT
CGCTGCAGACCTGCGAGCAGGGAAACGCTCCCCTCACAGACGCGTTGAATTGTCCCCACGCCGCGCCCCT
GTAGAGAAATATAAAAGGTTAGGATTTGCCACTGAGGTTCTTCTTTCATATACTTCCTTTTAAAATCTTG
CTAGGATACAGTTCTCACATCACATCCGAACATAAACAACCATGGGTAGGAGGGCTTTTGTAGAAAGAAA
TACGAACGAAACGAAAATCAGCGTTGCCATCGCTTTGGACAAAGCTCCCTTACCTGAAGAGTCGAATTTT
ATTGATGAACTTATAACTTCCAAGCATGCAAACCAAAAGGGAGAACAAGTAATCCAAGTAGACACGGGAA
TTGGATTCTTGGATCACATGTATCATGCACTGGCTAAACATGCAGGCTGGAGCTTACGACTTTACTCAAG
AGGTGATTTAATCATCGATGATCATCACACTGCAGAAGATACTGCTATTGCACTTGGTATTGCATTCAAG
CAGGCTATGGGTAACTTTGCCGGCGTTAAAAGATTTGGACATGCTTATTGTCCACTTGACGAAGCCCTTT
CTAGAAGCGTAGTTGACTTGTCGGGACGGCCCTATGCTGTTATCGATTTGGGATTAAAGCGTGAAAAGGT
TGGGGAATTGTCCTGTGAAATGATCCCTCACTTACTATATTCCTTTTCGGTAGCAGCTGGAATTACTTTG
CATGTTACCTGCTTATATGGTAGTAATGACCATCATCGTGCTGAAAGCGCTTTTAAATCTCTGGCTGTTG
CCATGCGCGCGGCTACTAGTCTTACTGGAAGTTCTGAAGTCCCAAGCACGAAGGGAGTGTTGTAAAGAGT
ACTGACAATAAAAAGATTCTTGTTTTCAAGAACTTGTCATTTGTATAGTTTTTTTATATTGTAGTTGTTC
TATTTTAATCAAATGTTAGCGTGATTTATATTTTTTTTCGCCTCGACATCATCTGCCCAGATGCGAAGTT
AAGTGCGCAGAAAGTAATATCATGCGTCAATCGTATGTGAATGCTGGTCGCTATACTGCTGTCGATTCGA
TACTAACGCCGCCATCCAGGCTAGCAATAACTTCGTATAATGTATGCTATACGAAGTTATCAGTAGAGAC
CGCCTGGCTCTAGTAGCGATCTACACTAGCACTATCAGCGTTATTAAGCACCGGTGGAGTGACGACCTTC
AGCACGTTCGTACTGTTCAACGATGGTGTAGTCTTCGTTGTGGGAGGTGATGTCCAGTTTGATGTCGGTT
TTGTAAGCACCCGGCAGCTGAACCGGTTTTTTAGCCATGTAGGTGGTTTTAACTTCAGCGTCGTAGTGAC
CACCGTCTTTCAGTTTCAGACGCATTTTGATTTCACCTTTCAGAGCACCGTCTTCCGGGTACATACGTTC
GGTGGAAGCTTCCCAACCCATGGTTTTTTTCTGCATAACCGGACCGTCGGACGGGAAGTTGGTACCACGC
AGTTTAACTTTGTAGATGAACTCACCGTCTTGCAGGGAGGAGTCCTGGGTAACGGTAACAACACCACCGT
CTTCGAAGTTCATAACACGTTCCCATTTGAAACCTTCCGGGAAGGACAGTTTCAGGTAGTCCGGGATGTC
AGCCGGGTGTTTAACGTAAGCTTTGGAACCGTACTGGAACTGCGGGGACAGGATGTCCCAAGCGAACGGC
AGCGGACCACCTTTGGTAACTTTCAGTTTAGCGGTCTGGGTACCTTCGTACGGACGACCTTCACCTTCAC
CTTCGATTTCGAACTCGTGACCGTTAACGGAACCTTCCATACGAACTTTGAAACGCATGAACTCTTTGAT
AACGTCTTCGGAGGAAGCCATCTAGTATTTCTCCTCTTTCTCTAGTATGTGTGAAATTGTTATCCGCTCA
CAATTCCACACAACATACGAGCCGGAAGCATAAAGTGTAAAGCCTGGGGTGCCTAATGAGTGAGCTAACT
CACATTAATTGCGTTGCGCTCACTGCCCGCTTTCCAGTCGGGAAACCTGTCGTGCCAGCTGCATTAATGA
ATCGGCCAACGCGCGGGGAGAGGCGGTTTGCGTATTGGGTCTCATTTTATAACTTCGTATAATGTATGCT
ATACGAAGTTATACTAGTGCATGCTTTGGACAGTGATACCGAAGAAGGAAGTAAATTCAGTAGCGCCGCA
TGAGGTAGTAGCAGAAGGAGTTAAGGTTGACCATGGCTCACTTGGCATATACTGTTGGGCAGAAACAGTA
TAGTGAAACTGTTATCAAACCAATATATTTGGGCTACATGGCTTTCCTTTCCCGAAAAAGACACCATTTA
GTAATTATGTTGTACTTTTACTCTCTGAACTTCTGTGAATATAAAAAATATACTAAATAAAAGGATGCAA
CTTCCTTAAAGAGGGCAAGATAGCGACATAAAGTGGAAAAGTGTTAGCAACATTGCGCAGGCATCGATTA
ATATATGCATATATACTTTTTACGTAGTCTACGTTAAATTGTCAATAGATCAAGCAGAATCGGTAGCTCT
GTTAAGCGATTAAGCCCAGTGGCTTTTTGTCGCACCGTTTAGGTTCGCGTTAGCAAGATGGAAAAAAAAG
AACGCGAATCATGTATTGACGTATGACGTATTAGGCAGATGGGATACGCGGCCGCTGCAGTCCGGCAAAA
AAGGGCAAGGT
