>Addgene plasmid #63202 | pAV10.K3.loxP | addgene partial sequence | sequence record 122089 | jkRFP-F 5'-tggtcactacgacgctgaag-3'
CGGTTCAGCTGCCGGGTGCTTACAAAACCGACATCAAACTGGACATCACCTCCCACAACGAAGACTACAC
CATCGTTGAACAGTACGAACGTGCTGAAGGTCGTCACTCCACCGGTGCTTAATAACGCTGATAGTGCTAG
TGTAGATCGCTACTAGAGCCAGGCGGTCTCTACTGATAACTTCGTATAGCATACATTATACGAAGTTATT
GCTAGCCTGGATGGCGGCGTTAGTATCGAATCGACAGCAGTATAGCGACCAGCATTCACATACGATTGAC
GCATGATATTACTTTCTGCGCACTTAACTTCGCATCTGGGCAGATGATGTCGAGGCGAAAAAAAATATAA
ATCACGCTAACATTTGATTAAAATAGAACAACTACAATATAAAAAAACTATACAAATGACAAGTTCTTGA
AAACAAGAATCTTTTTATTGTCAGTACTCTTTACAACACTCCCTTCGTGCTTGGGACTTCAGAACTTCCA
GTAAGACTAGTAGCCGCGCGCATGGCAACAGCCAGAGATTTAAAAGCGCTTTCAGCACGATGATGGTCAT
TACTACCATATAAGCAGGTAACATGCAAAGTAATTCCAGCTGCTACCGAAAAGGAATATAGTAAGTGAGG
GATCATTTCACAGGACAATTCCCCAACCTTTTCACGCTTTAATCCCAAATCGATAACAGCATAGGGCCGT
CCCGACAAGTCAACTACGCTTCTAGAAAGGGCTTCGTCAAGTGGACAATAAGCATGTCCAAATCTTTTAA
CGCCGGCAAAGTTACCCATAGCCTGCTTGAATGCAATACCAAGTGCAATAGCAGTATCTTCTGCAGTGTG
ATGATCATCGATGATTAAATCACCTCTTGAGTAAAGTCGTAAGCTC
