>Addgene plasmid #63202 | pAV10.K3.loxP | addgene partial sequence | sequence record 122090 | jkRFP-R 5'-gctttggaaccgtactggaa-3'
ACGGCAGCGGACCACCTTTGGTAACTTTCAGTTTAGCGGTCTGGGTACCTTCGTACGGACGACCTTCACC
TTCACCTTCGATTTCGAACTCGTGACCGTTAACGGAACCTTCCATACGAACTTTGAAACGCATGAACTCT
TTGATAACGTCTTCGGAGGAAGCCATCTAGTATTTCTCCTCTTTCTCTAGTATGTGTGAAATTGTTATCC
GCTCACAATTCCACACAACATACGAGCCGGAAGCATAAAGTGTAAAGCCTGGGGTGCCTAATGAGTGAGC
TAACTCACATTAATTGCGTTGCGCTCACTGCCCGCTTTCCAGTCGGGAAACCTGTCGTGCCAGCTGCATT
AATGAATCGGCCAACGCGCGGGGAGAGGCGGTTTGCGTATTGGGTCTCATTTTATAACTTCGTATAATGT
ATGCTATACGAAGTTATACTAGTGCATGCTTTGGACAGTGATACCGAAGAAGGAAGTAAATTCAGTAGCG
CCGCATGAGGTAGTAGCAGAAGGAGTTAAGGTTGACCATGGCTCACTTGGCATATACTGTTGGGCAGAAA
CAGTATAGTGAAACTGTTATCAAACCAATATATTTGGGCTACATGGCTTTCCTTTCCCGAAAAAGACACC
ATTTAGTAATTATGTTGTACTTTTACTCTCTGAACTTCTGTGAATATAAAAAATATACTAAATAAAAGGA
TGCAACTTCCTTAAAGAGGGCAAGATAGCGACATAAAGTGGAAAAGTGTTAGCAACATTGCGCAGGCATC
GATTAATATATGCATATATACTTTTTACGTAGTCTACGTTAAATTGTCAA
